Addgene plasmid #209020: pLenti-LbCas12a-8xNLS
Purpose: Lentiviral vector expressing human codon-optimized LbCas12a with 8xNLS
Depositing lab: Thomas Gonatopoulos-Pournatzis. Depositing organization: National Cancer Institute (NCI). Publication: Genome-scale exon perturbation screens uncover exons critical for cell fitness. Xiao MS, Damodaran AP, Kumari B, Dickson E, Xing K, On TA, Parab N, King HE, Perez AR, Guiblet WM, Duncan G, Che A, Chari R, Andresson T, Vidigal JA, Weatheritt RJ, Aregger M, Gonatopoulos-Pournatzis T. Mol Cell. 2024 Jul 11;84(13):2553-2572.e19. doi: 10.1016/j.molcel.2024.05.024. Epub 2024 Jun 24. PubMed 38917794.
Backbone
  Vector backbone: plenti-Lb-Cas12a-2xNLS
  Backbone manufacturer: Addgene #155046
  Vector type: Mammalian Expression, Lentiviral, CRISPR
  Selectable markers: Neomycin (select with G418)
Growth in bacteria
  Bacterial resistance: Ampicillin, 100 μg/mL
  Growth temperature: 30°C
  Growth strain: NEB Stable
  Copy number: High Copy
Gene/Insert
  Gene/Insert name: LbCas12a-8xNLS-Myc-NeoR
  Species: Lachnospiraceae bacterium
  Promoter: EF-1a
  Tag / fusion protein: MYC (C terminal on insert)
  Cloning method: Gibson Cloning
Terms and licenses: Academic/Nonprofit Terms; Industry Terms: Not Available to Industry
How to cite: pLenti-LbCas12a-8xNLS was a gift from Thomas Gonatopoulos-Pournatzis (Addgene plasmid # 209020 ; http://n2t.net/addgene:209020 ; RRID:Addgene_209020)
