[The description below was written by a language model from this plasmid's Addgene catalogue record and pLannotate feature annotations shown in this document.]
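Description:
pLenti-LbCas12a-8xNLS is a 12.3 kb self-inactivating HIV-1-based lentiviral vector for stable expression of the CRISPR nuclease LbCas12a (LbCpf1, from Lachnospiraceae bacterium) in mammalian cells. It was built by Gibson cloning from a related plenti-Lb-Cas12a-2xNLS backbone. In bacteria it is maintained through a high-copy ColE1/pUC origin and ampicillin resistance. An f1 origin, an SV40 origin and remnants of a lac/T7/T3 cloning region are also carried in the backbone. The viral genome is transcribed in packaging cells from an RSV promoter fused to a truncated 5' LTR. It contains the Ψ packaging signal with a gag fragment, the RRE for Rev-dependent nuclear export, a cPPT/CTS, a WPRE to boost transcript expression, and a ΔU3 3' LTR followed by an SV40 polyadenylation signal.

The payload is driven by the EF-1α promoter with portions of its first intron. It encodes human codon-optimized LbCas12a carrying eight nuclear localization signals according to the record, a C-terminal Myc tag and a neomycin resistance gene for G418 selection of transduced cells. The automated annotation identifies only one nucleoplasmin NLS directly after the nuclease. The roughly 300 nt between that NLS and NeoR are unannotated and presumably hold the remaining NLS copies, the Myc tag and whatever links the two coding regions, but the record does not state the nature of that link. A partial U6 promoter fragment is detected upstream of the cPPT, but no guide RNA cassette is annotated, so guides appear to be supplied separately. The increased NLS number is presumably meant to improve nuclear delivery of the nuclease. The associated work used Cas12a for genome-scale exon perturbation screens, which fits use of this vector to make nuclease-expressing cell lines.
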