Features (pLannotate 1.2.2; 30 found; start..end, strand, type, name):
      1..181     +  LTR            5' LTR (truncated): truncated 5' long terminal repeat (LTR) from HIV-1
    228..353     +  misc_feature   HIV-1 Ψ: packaging signal of human immunodeficiency virus type 1
    337..700     +  CDS            HIV-1 gag (fragment): gag protein from human immunodeficiency virus 1; gag
    846..1079    +  misc_feature   RRE: The Rev response element (RRE) of HIV-1 allows for Rev-dependent mRNA export from the nucleus to the cytoplasm.
   1456..1482    +  CDS            Rev (fragment): human immunodeficiency virus 1 (HIV-1) Rev protein; rev; enhances nuclear export of unspliced and incompletely spliced viral mRNAs
   1486..1666    +  promoter       U6 promoter (fragment): RNA polymerase III promoter for human U6 snRNA
   1707..1824    +  misc_feature   cPPT/CTS: central polypurine tract and central termination sequence of HIV-1
   1892..2103    +  promoter       EF-1α core promoter: core promoter for human elongation factor EF-1α
   2104..2212    +  intron         EF-1α intron A (fragment): intron upstream of the start codon of human EF-1α
   2838..3041    +  intron         EF-1α intron A: truncated intron upstream of the start codon of human EF-1α
   3111..6791    +  CDS            LbCpf1: CRISPR-associated protein from Lachnospiraceae bacterium ND2006 (Zetsche et al., 2015)
   6792..6839    +  CDS            nucleoplasmin NLS: bipartite nuclear localization signal from nucleoplasmin
   7158..7952    +  CDS            NeoR/KanR: aminoglycoside phosphotransferase from Tn5; aph(3')-II (or nptII); confers resistance to neomycin, kanamycin, and G418 (Geneticin®)
   7971..8559    +  misc_feature   WPRE: woodchuck hepatitis virus posttranscriptional regulatory element
   8610..8629    +  misc_feature   cPPT/CTS (fragment): central polypurine tract and central termination sequence of HIV-1
   8631..8864    +  LTR            3' LTR (ΔU3): self-inactivating 3' long terminal repeat (LTR) from HIV-1
   8942..9063    +  polyA_signal   SV40 poly(A) signal: SV40 polyadenylation signal
   9103..9238    +  rep_origin     SV40 ori: SV40 origin of replication
   9259..9277    -  promoter       T7 promoter: promoter for bacteriophage T7 RNA polymerase
   9285..9440    +  CDS            lacZα (fragment): LacZα fragment of β-galactosidase; lacZ fragment
   9445..9873    +  rep_origin     f1 ori (sequence partly withheld): f1 bacteriophage origin of replication; arrow indicates direction of (+) strand synthesis
   9926..10030   +  promoter       AmpR promoter: bla
  10031..10891   +  CDS            AmpR: β-lactamase; bla; confers resistance to ampicillin, carbenicillin, and related antibiotics
  11062..11650   +  rep_origin     ori: high-copy-number ColE1/pMB1/pBR322/pUC origin of replication
  11833..11925   +  CDS            lacI (fragment): lac repressor; lacI; The lac repressor binds to the lac operator to inhibit transcription in E. coli. This inhibition can be relieved by adding lactose or isopropyl-β-D-thiogalactopyranoside (IPTG).
  11938..11959   +  protein_bind   CAP binding site: CAP binding activates transcription in the presence of cAMP. E. coli catabolite activator protein
  11974..12004   +  promoter       lac promoter: promoter for the E. coli lac operon
  12008..12030   +  protein_bind   lac operator (fragment): The lac repressor binds to the lac operator to inhibit transcription in E. coli. This inhibition can be relieved by adding lactose or isopropyl-β-D-thiogalactopyranoside (IPTG). lac repressor encoded by lacI
  12073..12091   +  promoter       T3 promoter: promoter for bacteriophage T3 RNA polymerase
  12119..12345   +  promoter       RSV promoter: Rous sarcoma virus enhancer/promoter
>Addgene plasmid #209020 | pLenti-LbCas12a-8xNLS | addgene full sequence | sequence record 413668 | Addgene NGS Result
GGGTCTCTCTGGTTAGACCAGATCTGAGCCTGGGAGCTCTCTGGCTAACTAGGGAACCCACTGCTTAAGC
CTCAATAAAGCTTGCCTTGAGTGCTTCAAGTAGTGTGTGCCCGTCTGTTGTGTGACTCTGGTAACTAGAG
ATCCCTCAGACCCTTTTAGTCAGTGTGGAAAATCTCTAGCAGTGGCGCCCGAACAGGGACTTGAAAGCGA
AAGGGAAACCAGAGGAGCTCTCTCGACGCAGGACTCGGCTTGCTGAAGCGCGCACGGCAAGAGGCGAGGG
GCGGCGACTGGTGAGTACGCCAAAAATTTTGACTAGCGGAGGCTAGAAGGAGAGAGATGGGTGCGAGAGC
GTCAGTATTAAGCGGGGGAGAATTAGATCGCGATGGGAAAAAATTCGGTTAAGGCCAGGGGGAAAGAAAA
AATATAAATTAAAACATATAGTATGGGCAAGCAGGGAGCTAGAACGATTCGCAGTTAATCCTGGCCTGTT
AGAAACATCAGAAGGCTGTAGACAAATACTGGGACAGCTACAACCATCCCTTCAGACAGGATCAGAAGAA
CTTAGATCATTATATAATACAGTAGCAACCCTCTATTGTGTGCATCAAAGGATAGAGATAAAAGACACCA
AGGAAGCTTTAGACAAGATAGAGGAAGAGCAAAACAAAAGTAAGACCACCGCACAGCAAGCGGCCGCTGA
TCTTCAGACCTGGAGGAGGAGATATGAGGGACAATTGGAGAAGTGAATTATATAAATATAAAGTAGTAAA
AATTGAACCATTAGGAGTAGCACCCACCAAGGCAAAGAGAAGAGTGGTGCAGAGAGAAAAAAGAGCAGTG
GGAATAGGAGCTTTGTTCCTTGGGTTCTTGGGAGCAGCAGGAAGCACTATGGGCGCAGCGTCAATGACGC
TGACGGTACAGGCCAGACAATTATTGTCTGGTATAGTGCAGCAGCAGAACAATTTGCTGAGGGCTATTGA
GGCGCAACAGCATCTGTTGCAACTCACAGTCTGGGGCATCAAGCAGCTCCAGGCAAGAATCCTGGCTGTG
GAAAGATACCTAAAGGATCAACAGCTCCTGGGGATTTGGGGTTGCTCTGGAAAACTCATTTGCACCACTG
CTGTGCCTTGGAATGCTAGTTGGAGTAATAAATCTCTGGAACAGATTTGGAATCACACGACCTGGATGGA
GTGGGACAGAGAAATTAACAATTACACAAGCTTAATACACTCCTTAATTGAAGAATCGCAAAACCAGCAA
GAAAAGAATGAACAAGAATTATTGGAATTAGATAAATGGGCAAGTTTGTGGAATTGGTTTAACATAACAA
ATTGGCTGTGGTATATAAAATTATTCATAATGATAGTAGGAGGCTTGGTAGGTTTAAGAATAGTTTTTGC
TGTACTTTCTATAGTGAATAGAGTTAGGCAGGGATATTCACCATTATCGTTTCAGACCCACCTCCCAACC
CCGAGGGGACCCAGAGAGGGCCTATTTCCCATGATTCCTTCATATTTGCATATACGATACAAGGCTGTTA
GAGAGATAATTAGAATTAATTTGACTGTAAACACAAAGATATTAGTACAAAATACGTGACGTAGAAAGTA
ATAATTTCTTGGGTAGTTTGCAGTTTTAAAATTATGTTTTAAAATGGACTATCATAAATTCTAGATCTTG
AGACAAATGGCAGTATTCATCCACAATTTTAAAAGAAAAGGGGGGATTGGGGGGTACAGTGCAGGGGAAA
GAATAGTAGACATAATAGCAACAGACATACAAACTAAAGAATTACAAAAACAAATTACAAAAATTCAAAA
TTTTCGGGTTTATTACAGGGACAGCAGAGATCCACTTTGGCGCCGGCTCGAGGGCTCCGGTGCCCGTCAG
TGGGCAGAGCGCACATCGCCCACAGTCCCCGAGAAGTTGGGGGGAGGGGTCGGCAATTGAACCGGTGCCT
AGAGAAGGTGGCGCGGGGTAAACTGGGAAAGTGATGTCGTGTACTGGCTCCGCCTTTTTCCCGAGGGTGG
GGGAGAACCGTATATAAGTGCAGTAGTCGCCGTGAACGTTCTTTTTCGCAACGGGTTTGCCGCCAGAACA
CAGGTAAGTGCCGTGTGTGGTTCCCGCGGGCCTGGCCTCTTTACGGGTTATGGCCCTTGCGTGCCTTGAA
TTACTTCCACTGGCTGCAGTACGTGATTCTTGATCCCGAGCTTCGGGTTGGAAGTGGGTGGGAGAGTTCG
AGGCCTTGCGCTTAAGGAGCCCCTTCGCCTCGTGCTTGAGTTGAGGCCTGGCCTGGGCGCTGGGGCCGCC
GCGTGCGAATCTGGTGGCACCTTCGCGCCTGTCTCGCTGCTTTCGATAAGTCTCTAGCCATTTAAAATTT
TTGATGACCTGCTGCGACGCTTTTTTTCTGGCAAGATAGTCTTGTAAATGCGGGCCAAGATCTGCACACT
GGTATTTCGGTTTTTGGGGCCGCGGGCGGCGACGGGGCCCGTGCGTCCCAGCGCACATGTTCGGCGAGGC
GGGGCCTGCGAGCGCGGCCACCGAGAATCGGACGGGGGTAGTCTCAAGCTGGCCGGCCTGCTCTGGTGCC
TGGCCTCGCGCCGCCGTGTATCGCCCCGCCCTGGGCGGCAAGGCTGGCCCGGTCGGCACCAGTTGCGTGA
GCGGAAAGATGGCCGCTTCCCGGCCCTGCTGCAGGGAGCTCAAAATGGAGGACGCGGCGCTCGGGAGAGC
GGGCGGGTGAGTCACCCACACAAAGGAAAAGGGCCTTTCCGTCCTCAGCCGTCGCTTCATGTGACTCCAC
GGAGTACCGGGCGCCGTCCAGGCACCTCGATTAGTTCTCGAGCTTTTGGAGTACGTCGTCTTTAGGTTGG
GGGGAGGGGTTTTATGCGATGGAGTTTCCCCACACTGAGTGGGTGGAGACTGAAGTTAGGCCAGCTTGGC
ACTTGATGTAATTCTCCTTGGAATTTGCCCTTTTTGAGTTTGGATCTTGGTTCATTCTCAAGCCTCAGAC
AGTGGTTCAAAGTTTTTTTCTTCCATTTCAGGTGTCGTGAGTTAACACCATGGCCCCAAAGAAGAAGCGG
AAGGTCGGTATCCACGGAGTCCCAGCAGCCAGCAAGCTGGAGAAGTTTACAAACTGCTACTCCCTGTCTA
AGACCCTGAGGTTCAAGGCCATCCCTGTGGGCAAGACCCAGGAGAACATCGACAATAAGCGGCTGCTGGT
GGAGGACGAGAAGAGAGCCGAGGATTATAAGGGCGTGAAGAAGCTGCTGGATCGCTACTATCTGTCTTTT
ATCAACGACGTGCTGCACAGCATCAAGCTGAAGAATCTGAACAATTACATCAGCCTGTTCCGGAAGAAAA
CCAGAACCGAGAAGGAGAATAAGGAGCTGGAGAACCTGGAGATCAATCTGCGGAAGGAGATCGCCAAGGC
CTTCAAGGGCAACGAGGGCTACAAGTCCCTGTTTAAGAAGGATATCATCGAGACAATCCTGCCAGAGTTC
CTGGACGATAAGGACGAGATCGCCCTGGTGAACAGCTTCAATGGCTTTACCACAGCCTTCACCGGCTTCT
TTGATAACAGAGAGAATATGTTTTCCGAGGAGGCCAAGAGCACATCCATCGCCTTCAGGTGTATCAACGA
GAATCTGACCCGCTACATCTCTAATATGGACATCTTCGAGAAGGTGGACGCCATCTTTGATAAGCACGAG
GTGCAGGAGATCAAGGAGAAGATCCTGAACAGCGACTATGATGTGGAGGATTTCTTTGAGGGCGAGTTCT
TTAACTTTGTGCTGACACAGGAGGGCATCGACGTGTATAACGCCATCATCGGCGGCTTCGTGACCGAGAG
CGGCGAGAAGATCAAGGGCCTGAACGAGTACATCAACCTGTATAATCAGAAAACCAAGCAGAAGCTGCCT
AAGTTTAAGCCACTGTATAAGCAGGTGCTGAGCGATCGGGAGTCTCTGAGCTTCTACGGCGAGGGCTATA
CATCCGATGAGGAGGTGCTGGAGGTGTTTAGAAACACCCTGAACAAGAACAGCGAGATCTTCAGCTCCAT
CAAGAAGCTGGAGAAGCTGTTCAAGAATTTTGACGAGTACTCTAGCGCCGGCATCTTTGTGAAGAACGGC
CCCGCCATCAGCACAATCTCCAAGGATATCTTCGGCGAGTGGAACGTGATCCGGGACAAGTGGAATGCCG
AGTATGACGATATCCACCTGAAGAAGAAGGCCGTGGTGACCGAGAAGTACGAGGACGATCGGAGAAAGTC
CTTCAAGAAGATCGGCTCCTTTTCTCTGGAGCAGCTGCAGGAGTACGCCGACGCCGATCTGTCTGTGGTG
GAGAAGCTGAAGGAGATCATCATCCAGAAGGTGGATGAGATCTACAAGGTGTATGGCTCCTCTGAGAAGC
TGTTCGACGCCGATTTTGTGCTGGAGAAGAGCCTGAAGAAGAACGACGCCGTGGTGGCCATCATGAAGGA
CCTGCTGGATTCTGTGAAGAGCTTCGAGAATTACATCAAGGCCTTCTTTGGCGAGGGCAAGGAGACAAAC
AGGGACGAGTCCTTCTATGGCGATTTTGTGCTGGCCTACGACATCCTGCTGAAGGTGGACCACATCTACG
ATGCCATCCGCAATTATGTGACCCAGAAGCCCTACTCTAAGGATAAGTTCAAGCTGTATTTTCAGAACCC
TCAGTTCATGGGCGGCTGGGACAAGGATAAGGAGACAGACTATCGGGCCACCATCCTGAGATACGGCTCC
AAGTACTATCTGGCCATCATGGATAAGAAGTACGCCAAGTGCCTGCAGAAGATCGACAAGGACGATGTGA
ACGGCAATTACGAGAAGATCAACTATAAGCTGCTGCCCGGCCCTAATAAGATGCTGCCAAAGGTGTTCTT
TTCTAAGAAGTGGATGGCCTACTATAACCCCAGCGAGGACATCCAGAAGATCTACAAGAATGGCACATTC
AAGAAGGGCGATATGTTTAACCTGAATGACTGTCACAAGCTGATCGACTTCTTTAAGGATAGCATCTCCC
GGTATCCAAAGTGGTCCAATGCCTACGATTTCAACTTTTCTGAGACAGAGAAGTATAAGGACATCGCCGG
CTTTTACAGAGAGGTGGAGGAGCAGGGCTATAAGGTGAGCTTCGAGTCTGCCAGCAAGAAGGAGGTGGAT
AAGCTGGTGGAGGAGGGCAAGCTGTATATGTTCCAGATCTATAACAAGGACTTTTCCGATAAGTCTCACG
GCACACCCAATCTGCACACCATGTACTTCAAGCTGCTGTTTGACGAGAACAATCACGGACAGATCAGGCT
GAGCGGAGGAGCAGAGCTGTTCATGAGGCGCGCCTCCCTGAAGAAGGAGGAGCTGGTGGTGCACCCAGCC
AACTCCCCTATCGCCAACAAGAATCCAGATAATCCCAAGAAAACCACAACCCTGTCCTACGACGTGTATA
AGGATAAGAGGTTTTCTGAGGACCAGTACGAGCTGCACATCCCAATCGCCATCAATAAGTGCCCCAAGAA
CATCTTCAAGATCAATACAGAGGTGCGCGTGCTGCTGAAGCACGACGATAACCCCTATGTGATCGGCATC
GATAGGGGCGAGCGCAATCTGCTGTATATCGTGGTGGTGGACGGCAAGGGCAACATCGTGGAGCAGTATT
CCCTGAACGAGATCATCAACAACTTCAACGGCATCAGGATCAAGACAGATTACCACTCTCTGCTGGACAA
GAAGGAGAAGGAGAGGTTCGAGGCCCGCCAGAACTGGACCTCCATCGAGAATATCAAGGAGCTGAAGGCC
GGCTATATCTCTCAGGTGGTGCACAAGATCTGCGAGCTGGTGGAGAAGTACGATGCCGTGATCGCCCTGG
AGGACCTGAACTCTGGCTTTAAGAATAGCCGCGTGAAGGTGGAGAAGCAGGTGTATCAGAAGTTCGAGAA
GATGCTGATCGATAAGCTGAACTACATGGTGGACAAGAAGTCTAATCCTTGTGCAACAGGCGGCGCCCTG
AAGGGCTATCAGATCACCAATAAGTTCGAGAGCTTTAAGTCCATGTCTACCCAGAACGGCTTCATCTTTT
ACATCCCTGCCTGGCTGACATCCAAGATCGATCCATCTACCGGCTTTGTGAACCTGCTGAAAACCAAGTA
TACCAGCATCGCCGATTCCAAGAAGTTCATCAGCTCCTTTGACAGGATCATGTACGTGCCCGAGGAGGAT
CTGTTCGAGTTTGCCCTGGACTATAAGAACTTCTCTCGCACAGACGCCGATTACATCAAGAAGTGGAAGC
TGTACTCCTACGGCAACCGGATCAGAATCTTCCGGAATCCTAAGAAGAACAACGTGTTCGACTGGGAGGA
GGTGTGCCTGACCAGCGCCTATAAGGAGCTGTTCAACAAGTACGGCATCAATTATCAGCAGGGCGATATC
AGAGCCCTGCTGTGCGAGCAGTCCGACAAGGCCTTCTACTCTAGCTTTATGGCCCTGATGAGCCTGATGC
TGCAGATGCGGAACAGCATCACAGGCCGCACCGACGTGGATTTTCTGATCAGCCCTGTGAAGAACTCCGA
CGGCATCTTCTACGATAGCCGGAACTATGAGGCCCAGGAGAATGCCATCCTGCCAAAGAACGCCGACGCC
AATGGCGCCTATAACATCGCCAGAAAGGTGCTGTGGGCCATCGGCCAGTTCAAGAAGGCCGAGGACGAGA
AGCTGGATAAGGTGAAGATCGCCATCTCTAACAAGGAGTGGCTGGAGTACGCCCAGACCAGCGTGAAGCA
CAAAAGGCCGGCGGCCACGAAAAAGGCCGGCCAGGCAAAAAAGAAAAAGGGATCCCCTGCTGCTAAACGT
GTTAAGCTTGATGGGGGTAGCCCGGCAGCCAAGAGAGTCAAACTCGACGGCGGCTCCCCAGCGGCAAAAA
GGGTGAAACTAGACGGGGGTAGCCCCGCCGCGAAGCGTGTAAAGCTGGATGGAGGATCGCCTGCGGCTAA
GCGAGTCAAATTAGACGGTGGGTCACCGGCTGCAAAGCGCGTCAAATTGGATGCTGGATCCGAACAAAAA
CTCATCTCAGAAGAGGATCTGGGCAGTGGAGAGGGCAGAGGAAGTCTGCTAACATGCGGTGACGTCGAGG
AGAATCCTGGCCCAACCATGATTGAACAAGATGGATTGCACGCAGGTTCTCCGGCCGCTTGGGTGGAGAG
GCTATTCGGCTATGACTGGGCACAACAGACAATCGGCTGCTCTGATGCCGCCGTGTTCCGGCTGTCAGCG
CAGGGGCGCCCGGTTCTTTTTGTCAAGACCGACCTGTCCGGTGCCCTGAATGAACTGCAGGACGAGGCAG
CGCGGCTATCGTGGCTGGCCACGACGGGCGTTCCTTGCGCAGCTGTGCTCGACGTTGTCACTGAAGCGGG
AAGGGACTGGCTGCTATTGGGCGAAGTGCCGGGGCAGGATCTCCTGTCATCTCACCTTGCTCCTGCCGAG
AAAGTATCCATCATGGCTGATGCAATGCGGCGGCTGCATACGCTTGATCCGGCTACCTGCCCATTCGACC
ACCAAGCGAAACATCGCATCGAGCGAGCACGTACTCGGATGGAAGCCGGTCTTGTCGATCAGGATGATCT
GGACGAAGAGCATCAGGGGCTCGCGCCAGCCGAACTGTTCGCCAGGCTCAAGGCGCGCATGCCCGACGGC
GATGATCTCGTCGTGACCCATGGCGATGCCTGCTTGCCGAATATCATGGTGGAAAATGGCCGCTTTTCTG
GATTCATCGACTGTGGCCGGCTGGGTGTGGCGGACCGCTATCAGGACATAGCGTTGGCTACCCGTGATAT
TGCTGAAGAGCTTGGCGGCGAATGGGCTGACCGCTTCCTCGTGCTTTACGGTATCGCCGCTCCCGATTCG
CAGCGCATCGCCTTCTATCGCCTTCTTGACGAGTTCTTCTGATAAACGCGTTAAGTCGACAATCAACCTC
TGGATTACAAAATTTGTGAAAGATTGACTGGTATTCTTAACTATGTTGCTCCTTTTACGCTATGTGGATA
CGCTGCTTTAATGCCTTTGTATCATGCTATTGCTTCCCGTATGGCTTTCATTTTCTCCTCCTTGTATAAA
TCCTGGTTGCTGTCTCTTTATGAGGAGTTGTGGCCCGTTGTCAGGCAACGTGGCGTGGTGTGCACTGTGT
TTGCTGACGCAACCCCCACTGGTTGGGGCATTGCCACCACCTGTCAGCTCCTTTCCGGGACTTTCGCTTT
CCCCCTCCCTATTGCCACGGCGGAACTCATCGCCGCCTGCCTTGCCCGCTGCTGGACAGGGGCTCGGCTG
TTGGGCACTGACAATTCCGTGGTGTTGTCGGGGAAATCATCGTCCTTTCCTTGGCTGCTCGCCTGTGTTG
CCACCTGGATTCTGCGCGGGACGTCCTTCTGCTACGTCCCTTCGGCCCTCAATCCAGCGGACCTTCCTTC
CCGCGGCCTGCTGCCGGCTCTGCGGCCTCTTCCGCGTCTTCGCCTTCGCCCTCAGACGAGTCGGATCTCC
CTTTGGGCCGCCTCCCCGCGTCGACTTTAAGACCAATGACTTACAAGGCAGCTGTAGATCTTAGCCACTT
TTTAAAAGAAAAGGGGGGACTGGAAGGGCTAATTCACTCCCAACGAAGACAAGATCTGCTTTTTGCTTGT
ACTGGGTCTCTCTGGTTAGACCAGATCTGAGCCTGGGAGCTCTCTGGCTAACTAGGGAACCCACTGCTTA
AGCCTCAATAAAGCTTGCCTTGAGTGCTTCAAGTAGTGTGTGCCCGTCTGTTGTGTGACTCTGGTAACTA
GAGATCCCTCAGACCCTTTTAGTCAGTGTGGAAAATCTCTAGCAGTACGTATAGTAGTTCATGTCATCTT
ATTATTCAGTATTTATAACTTGCAAAGAAATGAATATCAGAGAGTGAGAGGAACTTGTTTATTGCAGCTT
ATAATGGTTACAAATAAAGCAATAGCATCACAAATTTCACAAATAAAGCATTTTTTTCACTGCATTCTAG
TTGTGGTTTGTCCAAACTCATCAATGTATCTTATCATGTCTGGCTCTAGCTATCCCGCCCCTAACTCCGC
CCATCCCGCCCCTAACTCCGCCCAGTTCCGCCCATTCTCCGCCCCATGGCTGACTAATTTTTTTTATTTA
TGCAGAGGCCGAGGCCGCCTCGGCCTCTGAGCTATTCCAGAAGTAGTGAGGAGGCTTTTTTGGAGGCCTA
GGGACGTACCCAATTCGCCCTATAGTGAGTCGTATTACGCGCGCTCACTGGCCGTCGTTTTACAACGTCG
TGACTGGGAAAACCCTGGCGTTACCCAACTTAATCGCCTTGCAGCACATCCCCCTTTCGCCAGCTGGCGT
AATAGCGAAGAGGCCCGCACCGATCGCCCTTCCCAACAGTTGCGCAGCCTGAATGGCGAATGGG
[124 nt withheld, positions 9445-9568]
C
[91 nt withheld, positions 9570-9660]
A
[49 nt withheld, positions 9662-9710]
CCTTTGACGTTGGAGTCCACGTTCTTT
[37 nt withheld, positions 9738-9774]
ACCCTATCTCGGTCTATTCTTTTGATTTATAAGGGATTTTGCCGATTTCGGCCTATTGGTTAAAAAATGA
GCTGATTTAACAAAAATTTAACGCGAATTTTAACAAAATATTAACGCTTACAATTTAGGTGGCACTTTTC
GGGGAAATGTGCGCGGAACCCCTATTTGTTTATTTTTCTAAATACATTCAAATATGTATCCGCTCATGAG
ACAATAACCCTGATAAATGCTTCAATAATATTGAAAAAGGAAGAGTATGAGTATTCAACATTTCCGTGTC
GCCCTTATTCCCTTTTTTGCGGCATTTTGCCTTCCTGTTTTTGCTCACCCAGAAACGCTGGTGAAAGTAA
AAGATGCTGAAGATCAGTTGGGTGCACGAGTGGGTTACATCGAACTGGATCTCAACAGCGGTAAGATCCT
TGAGAGTTTTCGCCCCGAAGAACGTTTTCCAATGATGAGCACTTTTAAAGTTCTGCTATGTGGCGCGGTA
TTATCCCGTATTGACGCCGGGCAAGAGCAACTCGGTCGCCGCATACACTATTCTCAGAATGACTTGGTTG
AGTACTCACCAGTCACAGAAAAGCATCTTACGGATGGCATGACAGTAAGAGAATTATGCAGTGCTGCCAT
AACCATGAGTGATAACACTGCGGCCAACTTACTTCTGACAACGATCGGAGGACCGAAGGAGCTAACCGCT
TTTTTGCACAACATGGGGGATCATGTAACTCGCCTTGATCGTTGGGAACCGGAGCTGAATGAAGCCATAC
CAAACGACGAGCGTGACACCACGATGCCTGTAGCAATGGCAACAACGTTGCGCAAACTATTAACTGGCGA
ACTACTTACTCTAGCTTCCCGGCAACAATTAATAGACTGGATGGAGGCGGATAAAGTTGCAGGACCACTT
CTGCGCTCGGCCCTTCCGGCTGGCTGGTTTATTGCTGATAAATCTGGAGCCGGTGAGCGTGGGTCTCGCG
GTATCATTGCAGCACTGGGGCCAGATGGTAAGCCCTCCCGTATCGTAGTTATCTACACGACGGGGAGTCA
GGCAACTATGGATGAACGAAATAGACAGATCGCTGAGATAGGTGCCTCACTGATTAAGCATTGGTAACTG
TCAGACCAAGTTTACTCATATATACTTTAGATTGATTTAAAACTTCATTTTTAATTTAAAAGGATCTAGG
TGAAGATCCTTTTTGATAATCTCATGACCAAAATCCCTTAACGTGAGTTTTCGTTCCACTGAGCGTCAGA
CCCCGTAGAAAAGATCAAAGGATCTTCTTGAGATCCTTTTTTTCTGCGCGTAATCTGCTGCTTGCAAACA
AAAAAACCACCGCTACCAGCGGTGGTTTGTTTGCCGGATCAAGAGCTACCAACTCTTTTTCCGAAGGTAA
CTGGCTTCAGCAGAGCGCAGATACCAAATACTGTTCTTCTAGTGTAGCCGTAGTTAGGCCACCACTTCAA
GAACTCTGTAGCACCGCCTACATACCTCGCTCTGCTAATCCTGTTACCAGTGGCTGCTGCCAGTGGCGAT
AAGTCGTGTCTTACCGGGTTGGACTCAAGACGATAGTTACCGGATAAGGCGCAGCGGTCGGGCTGAACGG
GGGGTTCGTGCACACAGCCCAGCTTGGAGCGAACGACCTACACCGAACTGAGATACCTACAGCGTGAGCT
ATGAGAAAGCGCCACGCTTCCCGAAGGGAGAAAGGCGGACAGGTATCCGGTAAGCGGCAGGGTCGGAACA
GGAGAGCGCACGAGGGAGCTTCCAGGGGGAAACGCCTGGTATCTTTATAGTCCTGTCGGGTTTCGCCACC
TCTGACTTGAGCGTCGATTTTTGTGATGCTCGTCAGGGGGGCGGAGCCTATGGAAAAACGCCAGCAACGC
GGCCTTTTTACGGTTCCTGGCCTTTTGCTGGCCTTTTGCTCACATGTTCTTTCCTGCGTTATCCCCTGAT
TCTGTGGATAACCGTATTACCGCCTTTGAGTGAGCTGATACCGCTCGCCGCAGCCGAACGACCGAGCGCA
GCGAGTCAGTGAGCGAGGAAGCGGAAGAGCGCCCAATACGCAAACCGCCTCTCCCCGCGCGTTGGCCGAT
TCATTAATGCAGCTGGCACGACAGGTTTCCCGACTGGAAAGCGGGCAGTGAGCGCAACGCAATTAATGTG
AGTTAGCTCACTCATTAGGCACCCCAGGCTTTACACTTTATGCTTCCGGCTCGTATGTTGTGTGGAATTG
TGAGCGGATAACAATTTCACACAGGAAACAGCTATGACCATGATTACGCCAAGCGCGCAATTAACCCTCA
CTAAAGGGAACAAAAGCTGGAGCTGCAAGCTTAATGTAGTCTTATGCAATACTCTTGTAGTCTTGCAACA
TGGTAACGATGAGTTAGCAACATGCCTTACAAGGAGAGAAAAAGCACCGTGCATGCCGATTGGTGGAAGT
AAGGTGGTACGATCGTGCCTTATTAGGAAGGCAACAGACGGGTCTGACATGGATTGGACGAACCACTGAA
TTGCCGCATTGCAGAGATATTGTATTTAAGTGCCTAGCTCGATACATAAAC
